Addgene plasmid #245707: pICSL47822_RFP
Purpose: (Empty Backbone) Level 1 Position 3 REVERSE acceptor with Amil RFP negative selection cassette GGAG - GCTT
Depositing lab: Mark Youles. Depositing organization: Sainsbury Laboratory, Norwich.
Backbone
  Vector backbone: pICSL47822
  Backbone size (bp): 4372
  Vector type: Synthetic Biology
  Selectable markers: Amil RFP red chromoprotein for red/white negative selection
Growth in bacteria
  Bacterial resistance: Ampicillin, 100 μg/mL
  Growth temperature: 37°C
  Growth strain: DH5alpha
  Copy number: High Copy
Gene/Insert
  Gene/Insert name: None
  Mutation: BsaI/BpiI sites removed by point-mutation
Terms and licenses: Academic/Nonprofit Terms; Industry Terms: Not Available to Industry
Depositor comments: Level 1 Acceptor for making full transcriptional unit modules in Level 1 position 3 (REVERSE) used for GoldenGate assemblies using the MoClo overhang syntax. Plant Golden-gate Promoters, Terminators and Level0/Level1 cloning acceptors. Insert Size: 1092, Species: Synthetic. 5' Cloning Site: BsaI (Destroyed), 3' Cloning Site: BsaI (Destroyed).
How to cite: pICSL47822_RFP was a gift from Mark Youles (Addgene plasmid # 245707 ; http://n2t.net/addgene:245707 ; RRID:Addgene_245707)
