[The description below was written by a language model from this plasmid's Addgene catalogue record and pLannotate feature annotations shown in this document.]
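Description:
pICSL47822_RFP is an empty Golden Gate acceptor plasmid from a plant MoClo toolkit, designed to receive Level 0 parts and assemble them into a complete transcriptional unit at Level 1, position 3, in the reverse orientation. The backbone is a binary-type vector. It carries nopaline-type left and right T-DNA border repeats, plus the broad-host-range incP oriV with its replication initiator gene trfA, which are features typical of plasmids that can be maintained in Agrobacterium. It also has a high-copy ColE1/pUC origin for propagation in E. coli. Selection is by ampicillin resistance through β-lactamase expressed from its own bla promoter. The sequenced plasmid is 5,464 nt, which matches the listed 4,372 bp backbone plus the 1,092 bp dropout cassette.

The cloning site lies within the T-DNA region and holds a bacterial red reporter cassette. This cassette consists of a lac promoter with its CAP binding site and lac operator, a red protein coding sequence, and the rrnB T1 and T7Te terminators. The catalogue describes the reporter as an Amil RFP chromoprotein, whereas the automated annotation labels the coding sequence as mRFP1, and the record does not resolve this discrepancy. BsaI digestion releases the cassette and leaves GGAG and GCTT overhangs that follow the MoClo syntax. The BsaI sites are destroyed on assembly, so correct clones form white colonies while unmodified acceptor gives red ones. Internal BsaI and BpiI sites were removed by point mutation, keeping the plasmid compatible with both enzymes in hierarchical assembly. The resulting Level 1 modules are intended for subsequent assembly into multigene plant constructs.
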