Features (pLannotate 1.2.2; 15 found; start..end, strand, type, name):
     76..100     -  misc_feature   LB T-DNA repeat: left border repeat from nopaline C58 T-DNA
    192..823     +  rep_origin     oriV: incP origin of replication
    910..1014    +  promoter       AmpR promoter: bla
   1015..1875    +  CDS            AmpR: β-lactamase; bla; confers resistance to ampicillin, carbenicillin, and related antibiotics
   2046..2634    +  rep_origin     ori: high-copy-number ColE1/pMB1/pBR322/pUC origin of replication
   2970..4115    +  CDS            trfA: TRFA_ECOLX - Experimental evidence at protein level: Swiss-Prot protein existence level 1. Also involved in plasmid copy number control, promoting intermolecular coupling of protein bound iterons at oriV, which inhibits replication initiation. From Escherichia coli.
   4142..4162    +  CDS            TetR (fragment): tetracycline resistance regulatory protein; tetR
   4274..4298    -  misc_feature   RB T-DNA repeat: right border repeat from nopaline C58 T-DNA
   4357..4384    -  terminator     T7Te terminator: phage T7 early transcription terminator
   4400..4471    -  terminator     rrnB T1 terminator: transcription terminator T1 from the E. coli rrnB gene
   4519..5193    -  CDS            mRFP1: mRFP1 is a basic (constitutively fluorescent) red fluorescent protein published in 2002, derived from Discosoma sp.. It is reported to be a somewhat slowly-maturing monomer with low acid sensitivity.
   5229..5245    -  protein_bind   lac operator: The lac repressor binds to the lac operator to inhibit transcription in E. coli. This inhibition can be relieved by adding lactose or isopropyl-β-D-thiogalactopyranoside (IPTG). lac repressor encoded by lacI
   5253..5283    -  promoter       lac promoter: promoter for the E. coli lac operon
   5298..5319    -  protein_bind   CAP binding site: CAP binding activates transcription in the presence of cAMP. E. coli catabolite activator protein
   5332..5419    -  CDS            lacI (fragment): lac repressor; lacI; The lac repressor binds to the lac operator to inhibit transcription in E. coli. This inhibition can be relieved by adding lactose or isopropyl-β-D-thiogalactopyranoside (IPTG).
>Addgene plasmid #245707 | pICSL47822_RFP | addgene full sequence | sequence record 496058 | Addgene NGS Result
GTGGGGCCCACTGCATCCACCCCAGTACATTAAAAACGTCCGCAATGTGTTATTAAGTTGTCTAAGCGTC
AATTTGTTTACACCACAATATATCCTGCCACCAGCCAGCCAACAGCTCCCCGACCGGCAGCTCGGCACAA
AATCACCACTCGATACAGGCAGCCCATCAGTCAGATCAGGATCTCCTTTGCGACGCTCACCGGGCTGGTT
GCCCTCGCCGCTGGGCTGGCGGCCGTCTATGGCCCTGCAAACGCGCCAGAAACGCCGTCGAAGCCGTGTG
CGAGACACCGCGGCCGCCGGCGTTGTGGATACCTCGCGGAAAACTTGGCCCTCACTGACAGATGAGGGGC
GGACGTTGACACTTGAGGGGCCGACTCACCCGGCGCGGCGTTGACAGATGAGGGGCAGGCTCGATTTCGG
CCGGCGACGTGGAGCTGGCCAGCCTCGCAAATCGGCGAAAACGCCTGATTTTACGCGAGTTTCCCACAGA
TGATGTGGACAAGCCTGGGGATAAGTGCCCTGCGGTATTGACACTTGAGGGGCGCGACTACTGACAGATG
AGGGGCGCGATCCTTGACACTTGAGGGGCAGAGTGCTGACAGATGAGGGGCGCACCTATTGACATTTGAG
GGGCTGTCCACAGGCAGAAAATCCAGCATTTGCAAGGGTTTCCGCCCGTTTTTCGGCCACCGCTAACCTG
TCTTTTAACCTGCTTTTAAACCAATATTTATAAACCTTGTTTTTAACCAGGGCTGCGCCCTGTGCGCGTG
ACCGCGCACGCCGAAGGGGGGTGCCCCCCCTTCTCGAACCCTCCCGGCCCGCTAACGCGGGCCTCCCATC
CCCCCAGGGGCTGCGCCCCTCGGCCGCGAACGGCCTCACCCCAAAAATGGCAGCGCTGGCCAATTCGTGC
GCGGAACCCCTATTTGTTTATTTTTCTAAATACATTCAAATATGTATCCGCTCATGAGACAATAACCTTG
ATAAATGCTTCAATAATATTGAAAAAGGAAGAGTATGAGTATTCAACATTTCCGTGTCGCCCTTATTCCC
TTTTTTGCGGCATTTTGCCTTCCTGTTTTTGCTCACCCAGAAACGCTGGTGAAAGTAAAAGATGCTGAAG
ATCAGTTGGGTGCACGAGTGGGTTACATCGAACTGGATCTCAACAGCGGTAAGATCCTTGAGAGTTTTCG
CCCCGAAGAACGTTTTCCAATGATGAGCACTTTTAAAGTTCTGCTATGTGGCGCGGTATTATCCCGTATT
GACGCCGGGCAAGAGCAACTCGGTCGCCGCATACACTATTCTCAGAATGACTTGGTTGAGTACTCACCAG
TCACAGAAAAGCATCTTACGGATGGCATGACAGTAAGAGAATTATGCAGTGCTGCCATAACCATGAGTGA
TAACACTGCGGCCAACTTACTTCTGACAACGATCGGAGGACCGAAGGAGCTAACCGCTTTTTTGCACAAC
ATGGGGGATCATGTAACTCGCCTTGATCGTTGGGAACCGGAGCTGAATGAAGCCATACCAAACGACGAGC
GTGACACCACGATGCCTGTAGCAATGGCAACAACGTTGCGCAAACTATTAACTGGCGAACTACTTACTCT
AGCTTCCCGGCAACAATTAATAGACTGGATGGAGGCGGATAAAGTTGCAGGACCACTTCTGCGCTCGGCC
CTTCCGGCTGGCTGGTTTATTGCTGATAAATCTGGAGCCGGTGAGCGTGGTTCTCGCGGTATCATTGCAG
CACTGGGGCCAGATGGTAAGCCCTCCCGTATCGTAGTTATCTACACGACGGGGAGTCAGGCAACTATGGA
TGAACGAAATAGACAGATCGCTGAGATAGGTGCCTCACTGATTAAGCATTGGTAACTGTCAGACCAAGTT
TACTCATATATACTTTAGATTGATTTAAAACTTCATTTTTAATTTAAAAGGATCTAGGTGAAGATCCTTT
TTGATAATCTCATGACCAAAATCCCTTAACGTGAGTTTTCGTTCCACTGAGCGTCAGACCCCGTAGAAAA
GATCAAAGGATCTTCTTGAGATCCTTTTTTTCTGCGCGTAATCTGCTGCTTGCAAACAAAAAAACCACCG
CTACCAGCGGTGGTTTGTTTGCCGGATCAAGAGCTACCAACTCTTTTTCCGAAGGTAACTGGCTTCAGCA
GAGCGCAGATACCAAATACTGTTCTTCTAGTGTAGCCGTAGTTAGGCCACCACTTCAAGAACTCTGTAGC
ACCGCCTACATACCTCGCTCTGCTAATCCTGTTACCAGTGGCTGCTGCCAGTGGCGATAAGTCGTGTCTT
ACCGGGTTGGACTCAAGACGATAGTTACCGGATAAGGCGCAGCGGTCGGGCTGAACGGGGGGTTCGTGCA
CACAGCCCAGCTTGGAGCGAACGACCTACACCGAACTGAGATACCTACAGCGTGAGCTATGAGAAAGCGC
CACGCTTCCCGAAGGGAGAAAGGCGGACAGGTATCCGGTAAGCGGCAGGGTCGGAACAGGAGAGCGCACG
AGGGAGCTTCCAGGGGGAAACGCCTGGTATCTTTATAGTCCTGTCGGGTTTCGCCACCTCTGACTTGAGC
GTCGATTTTTGTGATGCTCGTCAGGGGGGCGGAGCCTATGGAAAAACGCCAGCAACGCGGCCTTTTTACG
GTTCCTGGCAGATCCTAGATGTGGCGCAACGATGCCGGCGACAAGCAGGAGCGCACCGACTTCTTCCGCA
TCAAGTGTTTTGGCTCTCAGGCCGAGGCCCACGGCAAGTATTTGGGCAAGGGGTCGCTGGTATTCGTGCA
GGGCAAGATTCGGAATACCAAGTACGAGAAGGACGGCCAGACGGTCTACGGGACCGACTTCATTGCCGAT
AAGGTGGATTATCTGGACACCAAGGCACCAGGCGGGTCAAATCAGGAATAAGGGCACATTGCCCCGGCGT
GAGTCGGGGCAATCCCGCAAGGAGGGTGAATGAATCGGACGTTTGACCGGAAGGCATACAGGCAAGAACT
GATCGACGCGGGGTTTTCCGCCGAGGATGCCGAAACCATCGCAAGCCGCACCGTCATGCGTGCGCCCCGC
GAAACCTTCCAGTCCGTCGGCTCGATGGTCCAGCAAGCTACGGCCAAGATCGAGCGCGACAGCGTGCAAC
TGGCTCCCCCTGCCCTGCCCGCGCCATCGGCCGCCGTGGAGCGTTCGCGTCGTCTTGAACAGGAGGCGGC
AGGTTTGGCGAAGTCGATGACCATCGACACGCGAGGAACTATGACGACCAAGAAGCGAAAAACCGCCGGC
GAGGACCTGGCAAAACAGGTCAGCGAGGCCAAGCAGGCCGCGTTGCTGAAACACACGAAGCAGCAGATCA
AGGAAATGCAGCTTTCCTTGTTCGATATTGCGCCGTGGCCGGACACGATGCGAGCGATGCCAAACGACAC
GGCCCGCTCTGCCCTGTTCACCACGCGCAACAAGAAAATCCCGCGCGAGGCGCTGCAAAACAAGGTCATT
TTCCACGTCAACAAGGACGTGAAGATCACCTACACCGGCGTCGAGCTGCGGGCCGACGATGACGAACTGG
TGTGGCAGCAGGTGTTGGAGTACGCGAAGCGCACCCCTATCGGCGAGCCGATCACCTTCACGTTCTACGA
GCTTTGCCAGGACCTGGGCTGGTCGATCAATGGCCGGTATTACACGAAGGCCGAGGAATGCCTGTCGCGC
CTACAGGCGACGGCGATGGGCTTCACGTCCGACCGCGTTGGGCACCTGGAATCGGTGTCGCTGCTGCACC
GCTTCCGCGTCCTGGACCGTGGCAAGAAAACGTCCCGTTGCCAGGTCCTGATCGACGAGGAAATCGTCGT
GCTGTTTGCTGGCGACCACTACACGAAATTCATATGGGAGAAGTACCGCAAGCTGTCGCCGACGGCCCGA
CGGATGTTCGACTATTTCAGCTCGCACCGGGAGCCGTACCCGCTCAAGCTGGAAACCTTCCGCCTCATGT
GCGGATCGGATTCCACCCGCGTGAAGAAGTGGCGCGAGCAGGTCGGCGAAGCCTGCGAAGAGTTGCGAGG
CAGCGGCCTGGTGGAACACGCCTGGGTCAATGATGACCTGGTGCATTGCAAACGCTAGGGCCTTGTGGGG
TCAGTTCCGGCTGGGGGTTCAGCAGCCAGCGCCTGATCTGGGGAACCCTGTGGTTGGCATGCACATACAA
ATGGACGAACGGATAAACCTTTTCACGCCCTTTTAAATATCCGATTATTCTAATAAACGCTCTTTTCTCT
TAGGTTTACCCGCCAATATATCCTGTCAAACACTGATAGTTTAAACCACTTCGTGCAGAAGACAAGTAAG
GAGTGAGACCTATAAACGCAGAAAGGCCCACCCGAAGGTGAGCCAGTGTGACTCTAGTAGAGAGCGTTCA
CCGACAAACAACAGATAAAACGAAAGGCCCAGTCTTTCGACTGAGCCTTTCGTTTTATTTGATGCCTGGC
TCTAGTAGCGATCTACACTAGCACTATCAGCGTTATTAAGCACCGGTGGAGTGACGACCTTCAGCACGTT
CGTACTGTTCAACGATGGTGTAGTCCTCGTTGTGGGAGGTGATGTCCAGTTTGATGTCGGTTTTGTAAGC
ACCCGGCAGCTGAACCGGTTTTTTAGCCATGTAGGTGGTTTTAACTTCAGCGTCGTAGTGACCACCGTCT
TTCAGTTTCAGACGCATTTTGATTTCACCTTTCAGAGCACCGTCCTCCGGGTACATACGTTCGGTGGAAG
CTTCCCAACCCATGGTTTTTTTCTGCATAACCGGACCGTCGGACGGGAAGTTGGTACCACGCAGTTTAAC
TTTGTAGATGAACTCACCGTCTTGCAGGGAGGAGTCCTGGGTAACGGTAACAACACCACCGTCCTCGAAG
TTCATAACACGTTCCCATTTGAAACCTTCCGGGAAGGACAGTTTCAGGTAGTCCGGGATGTCAGCCGGGT
GTTTAACGTAAGCTTTGGAACCGTACTGGAACTGCGGGGACAGGATGTCCCAAGCGAACGGCAGCGGACC
ACCTTTGGTAACTTTCAGTTTAGCGGTCTGGGTACCTTCGTACGGACGACCTTCACCTTCACCTTCGATT
TCGAACTCGTGACCGTTAACGGAACCTTCCATACGAACTTTGAAACGCATGAACTCTTTGATAACGTCCT
CGGAGGAAGCCATCTAGTATTTCTCCTCTTTCTCTAGTATGTGTGAAATTGTTATCCGCTCACAATTCCA
CACAACATACGAGCCGGAAGCATAAAGTGTAAAGCCTGGGGTGCCTAATGAGTGAGCTAACTCACATTAA
TTGCGTTGCGCTCACTGCCCGCTTTCCAGTCGGGAAACCTGTCGTGCCAGCTGCATTAATGAATCGGCCA
ACGCGCGGGGAGAGGCGGTTTGCGTATTGATATCGGTCTCACGCTGAGCTCGAATTCTAGTTTGTCTTCA
CAGA
